>Addgene plasmid #8382 | pCMV-SHP2 CS | addgene partial sequence | sequence record 16951 | 8382, T7 primer
ACGGCCGCCAGTGTGCTGGAATTCCGGGTGGGAGGAACATCACTTCGCGGAGATGGTTTCACCCAAATAT
CACTGGTGTGGAGGCAGAAAACCTACTGTTGACAAGAGGAGTTGATGGCAGTTTTTTGGCAAGGCCTAGT
AAAAGTAACCCTGGAGACTTCACACTTTCCGTTAGAAGAAATGGAGCTGTCACCCACATCAAGATTCAGA
ACACTGGTGATTACTATGACCTGTATGGAGGGGAGAAATTTGCCACTTTGGCTGAGTTGGTCCAGTATTA
CATGGAACATCACGGGCAATTAAAAGAGAAGAATGGAGATGTCATTGAGCTTAAATATCCTCTGAACTGT
GCAGATCCTACCTCTGAAAGGTGGTTTCATGGACATCTCTCTGGGAAAGAAGCAGAGAAATTATTAACTG
AAAAAGGAAAACATGGTAGTTTTCTTGTACGAGAGAGCCAGAGCCACCCTGGAGATTTTGTTCTTTCTGT
GCGCACTGGTGATGACAAAGGGGAGAGCAATGACGGCAAGTCTAAAGTGACCCATGTTATGATTCGCTGT
CAGGAACTGAAATACGACGTTGGTGGAGGAGAACGGTTTGATTCTTTGACAGATCTTGTGGAACATTATA
AGAAGAATCCTATGGTGGAAACATTGGGTACAGTACTACAACTCAAGCAGCCCCTTAACACGACTCGTAT
AAATGCTGCTGAAATAGAAAGCAGAGTTCGAGAACTAAGCAAATTAGCTGAGACCACAGATAAAGTCAAA
CAAGGCTTTTGGGAAGAATTTGAGACACTACAACAACAGGAGTGGCAACTTCTCTACAGCCGAAAAGAGG
GTCAAAGGCAAGAAAACAAAAACCAAAATAGATATTAAAACATCCTGCCCTTTGATCATACC
