[The description below was written by a language model from this plasmid's Addgene catalogue record.]
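Description:
pCMV-SHP2 CS is a mammalian expression plasmid built on the pRC/CMV backbone (about 5.5 kb without insert) that carries a catalytically inactive form of human SHP2, the SH2 domain-containing protein tyrosine phosphatase encoded by PTPN11 (also known as SH-PTP2 or PTP2C). It is propagated in E. coli as a high-copy plasmid under ampicillin selection. It also carries a neomycin resistance marker, so transfected mammalian cells can be selected with G418 to derive stable lines. No feature table accompanies the record. The promoter is therefore not listed explicitly, although the backbone and plasmid names indicate that expression is driven by the strong constitutive CMV promoter.

The insert of roughly 2.3 kb was cloned between HindIII and XbaI sites, both of which remain intact and could be used to excise or transfer it. T7 and SP6 are listed as the 5′ and 3′ sequencing primers, which indicates that these primer sites flank the cloning region. The coding sequence bears a C459S substitution that replaces the essential catalytic cysteine of the phosphatase active site with serine. In protein tyrosine phosphatases this type of change abolishes enzymatic activity while leaving the overall protein largely intact. An HA epitope tag fused to the C terminus allows the exogenous protein to be detected or immunoprecipitated separately from endogenous SHP2.

The record does not state a specific purpose. Phosphatase-dead constructs of this kind are typically used as inactive controls alongside wild-type SHP2, or as interfering mutants to test whether catalytic activity is required in signalling pathways.
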