Addgene plasmid #8382: pCMV-SHP2 CS
Depositing lab: Ben Neel.
Backbone
  Vector backbone: pRC/CMV
  Backbone size w/o insert (bp): 5542
  Vector type: Mammalian Expression
  Selectable markers: Neomycin (select with G418)
Growth in bacteria
  Bacterial resistance: Ampicillin, 100 μg/mL
  Growth temperature: 37°C
  Growth strain: DH5alpha
  Copy number: High Copy
Gene/Insert
  Gene/Insert name: SHP2 (alt names: SH-PTP2; PTPN11; PTP2C)
  Species: H. sapiens (human)
  Insert size (bp): 2276
  Mutation: C459S, mutation of essential catalytic cysteine
  Entrez Gene: PTPN11 (a.k.a. BPTP3, CFC, JMML, METCDS, NS1, PTP-1D, PTP2C, SH-PTP2, SH-PTP3, SHP2)
  Tag / fusion protein: HA (C terminal on insert)
  Cloning method: Restriction Enzyme; 5′ cloning site HindIII (not destroyed); 3′ cloning site XbaI (not destroyed)
  Sequencing primers: 5′ T7; 3′ SP6
Terms and licenses: Academic/Nonprofit Terms; Industry Terms: Not Available to Industry
How to cite: pCMV-SHP2 CS was a gift from Ben Neel (Addgene plasmid # 8382 ; http://n2t.net/addgene:8382 ; RRID:Addgene_8382)
